Addgene plasmid #173972: pGL3-noSV40-mouseEC1.45
Purpose: Firefly luciferase enhancer reporter plasmid.
Depositing lab: Joanna Wysocka. Depositing organization: Stanford University. Publication: Loss of Extreme Long-Range Enhancers in Human Neural Crest Drives a Craniofacial Disorder. Long HK, Osterwalder M, Welsh IC, Hansen K, Davies JOJ, Liu YE, Koska M, Adams AT, Aho R, Arora N, Ikeda K, Williams RM, Sauka-Spengler T, Porteus MH, Mohun T, Dickel DE, Swigut T, Hughes JR, Higgs DR, Visel A, Selleri L, Wysocka J. Cell Stem Cell. 2020 Nov 5;27(5):765-783.e14. doi: 10.1016/j.stem.2020.09.001. Epub 2020 Sep 28. PubMed 32991838.
Backbone
  Vector backbone: pGL3-Promoter, GenBank: U47298.2
  Backbone manufacturer: Promega
  Backbone size w/o insert (bp): 5016
  Vector type: Luciferase
Growth in bacteria
  Bacterial resistance: Ampicillin, 100 μg/mL
  Growth temperature: 37°C
  Growth strain: DH5alpha
  Copy number: High Copy
Gene/Insert
  Gene/Insert name: Mouse orthologous SOX9 enhancer cluster EC1.45
  Species: M. musculus (mouse)
  Insert size (bp): 3548
  Mutation: None
  Promoter: SV40 promoter
  Cloning method: Restriction Enzyme; 5′ cloning site unknown (unknown if destroyed)
  Sequencing primers: 5′ CGCTCTCCATCAAAACAAAACG; 3′ GAGTTAGGGGCGGGATGG
Terms and licenses: Academic/Nonprofit Terms; Industry Terms: Not Available to Industry
How to cite: pGL3-noSV40-mouseEC1.45 was a gift from Joanna Wysocka (Addgene plasmid # 173972 ; http://n2t.net/addgene:173972 ; RRID:Addgene_173972)
