[The description below was written by a language model from this plasmid's Addgene catalogue record and pLannotate feature annotations shown in this document.]
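Description:
pGL3-noSV40-mouseEC1.45 is a firefly luciferase enhancer reporter plasmid built on Promega's pGL3-Promoter backbone and intended for transfection into mammalian cells. It is maintained in E. coli through a high-copy ColE1/pUC-type origin and selected with ampicillin via the β-lactamase gene and its own promoter. An f1 phage origin is also present. The short large T antigen, TcR and lacZα fragments in the annotation are backbone remnants rather than functional genes.

The insert is a roughly 3.5 kb mouse genomic fragment, the orthologue of the human SOX9 enhancer cluster EC1.45, recorded as unmutated. The feature table does not annotate it, but the unannotated stretch preceding position 3598 matches its size and places it directly upstream of the SV40 early promoter. That promoter drives the luc+ version of firefly luciferase, which is followed by the SV40 polyadenylation signal. Upstream of the enhancer position, a synthetic poly(A) signal and the human α2-globin RNA polymerase II pause site limit read-through transcription from the backbone, so luciferase output mainly reflects how strongly the cloned element stimulates the minimal promoter.

Although the name contains "noSV40", both the catalogue entry and the annotation show an SV40 promoter. The record does not explain the term, and the cloning sites used are not stated either. The construct is suited to quantifying the enhancer activity of the mouse EC1.45 region in cultured cells. The associated work concerns long-range SOX9 enhancers in neural crest and craniofacial development.
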