Features (pLannotate 1.2.2; 12 found; start..end, strand, type, name):
   3598..3794    +  promoter       SV40 promoter: SV40 early promoter
   3830..5482    +  CDS            luciferase: firefly luciferase; luc+; enhanced luc+ version of the luciferase gene
   5523..5644    -  polyA_signal   SV40 poly(A) signal: SV40 polyadenylation signal
   5667..5735    -  CDS            large T antigen (fragment): large T antigen from SV40 (simian virus 40)
   5757..5889    +  CDS            TcR (fragment): tetracycline efflux protein; tet; confers resistance to tetracycline
   6069..6657    -  rep_origin     ori: high-copy-number ColE1/pMB1/pBR322/pUC origin of replication
   6828..7688    -  CDS            AmpR: β-lactamase; bla; confers resistance to ampicillin, carbenicillin, and related antibiotics
   7689..7793    -  promoter       AmpR promoter: bla
   7820..8248    +  rep_origin     f1 ori (sequence partly withheld): f1 bacteriophage origin of replication; arrow indicates direction of (+) strand synthesis
   8280..8347    -  CDS            lacZα (fragment): LacZα fragment of β-galactosidase; lacZ fragment
   8406..8454    +  polyA_signal   poly(A) signal: synthetic polyadenylation signal
   8468..8559    +  misc_feature   pause site: RNA polymerase II transcriptional pause signal from the human α2 globin gene
>Addgene plasmid #173972 | pGL3-noSV40-mouseEC1.45 | addgene full sequence | sequence record 341720 | Addgene NGS Result
GGTACCTCCATAACATCCCCCAAATGGCACCAACAACCAAGTGTTCTAATACCCGAGTCTGTGTGGGACA
TTTCTCATTCAAACCACCACAGTAAGTAAATTAAATCATGCGAATGACTTTTGTAAACTACGTTGTGTTG
GGTAACGTAACTGCAACATAGCCTAGTTTCTATTTCACATCACCAACATGATTCCATCTGATAACGTTCA
CATAGCATGATAGCTTCTCTACTCATTTCAAGGAAGTTCAAAGCATGTTGAATTTAACTCTAGCATGTAA
ATAGTGCACTCTTCTGTAATCCTTTAGAATAATACTACAGTGCCATTGTTATTTAATGTTAATTACATCA
TTTCCTTCTTTCTGATATCAACTCTACTTAATCCTGTCTTACGCCGCTAGCCAGTGCCTGGAGGTGACTG
GCATTGTGTTTTGCCCAGAAGTTATAGATGCTACTTATGAGAGGGTGAGTGCTTGTCCAAATGAAGTTTG
TCACTCAGAGCTGGAAATTGAAGCATAAAGATCAATACCAAAACCTCCCAGCCACTGCTCCAGAATACAG
TGGAGTTTCTTCTGCTCCCTGTTTTTATTTATGGTGTGTACTCATGGAGAAACAAGCCAGTTCCCCCCCA
GGACCCAGTGAAGAGCATTTACTCAGTATTATTGGAGCAATGGCATCGTTTTTCAGATATATCCAAGTTC
TGTTCCTTGATCTGTGACCATTATATTTACCCAAAATATCCTTCTCATGGAAAACAGTTCTCTGGACTCT
GCTTGAGACTCATAGGCTCAGTCATCTGCTTCACTTTCTCAGAAGAGAAGTCACATAGTTACACTAATTC
TTGCTGCTTCTTGGCACCCCCAAATTCTCTTAGCTAACGAGAGCTTGTCTTGGGACCAGGCTCTTGGGAG
CTTTGGAGACCATTTCATCCACAGAGCTTTGGAATTCCCTCCTCACCCGACATGTGCAGCTTATACATCA
AACTTGTGGTTTGAGACATTTTTTTTTTCAGATGCCTGAAGCATCAACAGCACTCTTACTCTACCAGCAT
TAACTTATTACCATTTCAGTGGCATTTGAAGAAGAAAAGGAGATAAATACATACTTGAAAGTGCTGCTAC
CAATGTTTTTTTTCTACACATTTGATTGTATTTGGTGCAATTATCGGCATGTATCTCCACTTGCCAAGTA
TAAGAGAGGGTTAGGGGTGTGTGTGTGTGTGTGTGTGTGTCCATCCATCTGTCTGTGTTTGTGTGTGATC
AAAGATCTTTGGGGGCCATGCCCTCATTATCTTTCAGCCCAGCATCTTTGATTAAGAACAGGTGCAGCCA
AGCTCTGGCCTTGCCTCCCATTTCTGCCGGCATCAAATAAAAAGCAGAAGTATGACTGTTTGTTGGATCT
TTCCCTTACTTTTAATTCTCTGGTGCTGAAGAACATGCCAAGTCATGGGCAAGAATCTAAAATTGTGGCT
GACCAAGGGTCCCACATCCCGGCATGATCCCCACAGCTCTGCAGTTGTAAGATAGGAGGTTTTGATGTGG
TTCTGTTGCACTTCTATCTCCCATGTAATTTCAATTTAATCAGCTTCCGTACATGCTATAAATTATGGCT
TCCCCGATCTATCCTTTTTATGTGTATGCGGTGATGTAATTTTCTTTTTGAGATTTCTATACTTGGATGA
CAGCATCCTCTTATTTCTTAACCAGATACAAATGCTCCTGAGTCGGTTCTTTGTGTACTCCGAGGACTCT
GAGATTGATTGTGAGTTAAATCATGGACCCCGATGCCCACTTCACACAGGTCAGATCTTTCACATAATTA
ATAACATGCTATCTACTCTATAATTGGGCTCCACAGAAGCATGGTCACTGTGATACTGTTTGACCCTCAA
TCACAGCCTAGCTTATAGATAGCTCTATTTTCCCCATGTGCAATGCTTTTGGTGGATTCTGGGATATTAT
ATTGTTGGAGTTTCGGTGAGCCCAGCTATCTGAGGACACTTTACTTTGACACATGCCACTTTTTAGAGGA
GAGCTGGAAATGTTCGTTAAATGTGAGCCAAATGGTTAGGGCAGAAAAGGCAAAACCAAAGCTAAATCTT
TTTTTTTTTTCTTTTTCTTTTTTAAATTTAACATAAATAGAGTTGATTCTAGGGAGATAAATGTATTTTT
AATGATGGGAGAATTCTGGGTTCGTACATAAATCAAGGCATCTTGAGTTTAGAGAAACAGAAAATGAGTA
ATATCATATTTAGCTGTCTTCACCAGAGAGTCCTAATTCAAAAGTATGTCAAAAGTGGCCAGGAGTAGCT
CTGAGTGAAAGAATCATGGAAGTGCAACAGACAGAAACCGGAGAATGGGAAATGAGAGTCGAAGAGGTTC
CAGAATAACGTCGACGGGAGCCAATGCACAGATCTGTGTGCCAGGAAAGATCGGCCCCATGGAGAGAGAA
CTGGATCTGAATAAAGGAGCTATCAGTACCAGGACTTACATAGACAGAGCATTATGAAGGAAGGATACAC
AACCCTTCCATGCTCCCTGGGACTGCTTGGCCTTAATAAGCTACAAAGAAAATTACAAAGATGACCAGCC
AAAGGAAAAACTCCTTTGCAGACTGTAGGGGTTATTAATGAAGATTTAATTAAAGATTAGTACTTGAATT
GGCTCATGGACAGGTAGAAGAATATAGATTTTTTTTTAAACTGGCTTGAACTCAGATGAAATGTGTTCAT
CTTAATTTTGTATGACACTCACTACAAAATCTCCAAACTACTATCGGTAGAAGTTAGGAGAAATTCCCAT
AAATAACATCTTCTCGGGAGATCAGTAGAGAATTTTCATTGGAAAGTGAGGAACAAACCAACAAACAGAC
ATGAACTTTCCTCGATTGTATTGCATTTTAAAAGAAAGGATTCCAGGAAACCTTCAGGAGACACCGCATG
CCTTCTGGGGCCAGGCAGCTGGGAGAGAGAGAGGGAAGAGATTAACGTAGAACAGGTCGGGGACCATCCC
AAGCCTATCCTTCAGGCCCTCGATTGAAGGAATTAAGTTTTATTTTATTAACTTCGTTCTTGCCCTCCCA
GAGTTGAGGGTGCTCACTCCAGGGCTCCCGTAGAACCGCCCCAGGGAACCTCAGTGCAAAAGGTTTGCAC
TCACAGCTGGCTGTGATTACTAGGACTGGGAGAGATCACGGCTTGATTGGCTTTCAACTGCTCTTGGTTT
GCTTCAGTTCCTGCAGGACAATTAATCCACAGGTTCGAGTAAATGTTGGATCTTAATGGATACCAGACAC
ATCAGGCTCAACCAGACCACCAAGGCTTTGCGGCCCCTTTCCTCACATTTAATTGTACAAATGAACTTAT
TCCTCCTCACCCAATGGCCAGAATAACACTGCTTCGCGGGTTTTCTTCATGACGTTCATTCTGTCCTTAC
TTTGTCCTTACTTCTGTTCCATCTGAGTGTCGTCCTCTTCCGGGTAGTCTGCCGGCCTCCTTGATCGTGT
CTTGAGAGGTCGGAAGTTAATCGTTTGCACTCAGGGGGATGTGTTGGATGAAGGACAACACATCCTGCAC
TCCTTGTGCTTCTCGAGATCTGCGATCTGCATCTCAATTAGTCAGCAACCATAGTCCCGCCCCTAACTCC
GCCCATCCCGCCCCTAACTCCGCCCAGTTCCGCCCATTCTCCGCCCCATCGCTGACTAATTTTTTTTATT
TATGCAGAGGCCGAGGCCGCCTCGGCCTCTGAGCTATTCCAGAAGTAGTGAGGAGGCTTTTTTGGAGGCC
TAGGCTTTTGCAAAAAGCTTGGCATTCCGGTACTGTTGGTAAAGCCACCATGGAAGACGCCAAAAACATA
AAGAAAGGCCCGGCGCCATTCTATCCGCTGGAAGATGGAACCGCTGGAGAGCAACTGCATAAGGCTATGA
AGAGATACGCCCTGGTTCCTGGAACAATTGCTTTTACAGATGCACATATCGAGGTGGACATCACTTACGC
TGAGTACTTCGAAATGTCCGTTCGGTTGGCAGAAGCTATGAAACGATATGGGCTGAATACAAATCACAGA
ATCGTCGTATGCAGTGAAAACTCTCTTCAATTCTTTATGCCGGTGTTGGGCGCGTTATTTATCGGAGTTG
CAGTTGCGCCCGCGAACGACATTTATAATGAACGTGAATTGCTCAACAGTATGGGCATTTCGCAGCCTAC
CGTGGTGTTCGTTTCCAAAAAGGGGTTGCAAAAAATTTTGAACGTGCAAAAAAAGCTCCCAATCATCCAA
AAAATTATTATCATGGATTCTAAAACGGATTACCAGGGATTTCAGTCGATGTACACGTTCGTCACATCTC
ATCTACCTCCCGGTTTTAATGAATACGATTTTGTGCCAGAGTCCTTCGATAGGGACAAGACAATTGCACT
GATCATGAACTCCTCTGGATCTACTGGTCTGCCTAAAGGTGTCGCTCTGCCTCATAGAACTGCCTGCGTG
AGATTCTCGCATGCCAGAGATCCTATTTTTGGCAATCAAATCATTCCGGATACTGCGATTTTAAGTGTTG
TTCCATTCCATCACGGTTTTGGAATGTTTACTACACTCGGATATTTGATATGTGGATTTCGAGTCGTCTT
AATGTATAGATTTGAAGAAGAGCTGTTTCTGAGGAGCCTTCAGGATTACAAGATTCAAAGTGCGCTGCTG
GTGCCAACCCTATTCTCCTTCTTCGCCAAAAGCACTCTGATTGACAAATACGATTTATCTAATTTACACG
AAATTGCTTCTGGTGGCGCTCCCCTCTCTAAGGAAGTCGGGGAAGCGGTTGCCAAGAGGTTCCATCTGCC
AGGTATCAGGCAAGGATATGGGCTCACTGAGACTACATCAGCTATTCTGATTACACCCGAGGGGGATGAT
AAACCGGGCGCGGTCGGTAAAGTTGTTCCATTTTTTGAAGCGAAGGTTGTGGATCTGGATACCGGGAAAA
CGCTGGGCGTTAATCAAAGAGGCGAACTGTGTGTGAGAGGTCCTATGATTATGTCCGGTTATGTAAACAA
TCCGGAAGCGACCAACGCCTTGATTGACAAGGATGGATGGCTACATTCTGGAGACATAGCTTACTGGGAC
GAAGACGAACACTTCTTCATCGTTGACCGCCTGAAGTCTCTGATTAAGTACAAAGGCTATCAGGTGGCTC
CCGCTGAATTGGAATCCATCTTGCTCCAACACCCCAACATCTTCGACGCAGGTGTCGCAGGTCTTCCCGA
CGATGACGCCGGTGAACTTCCCGCCGCCGTTGTTGTTTTGGAGCACGGAAAGACGATGACGGAAAAAGAG
ATCGTGGATTACGTCGCCAGTCAAGTAACAACCGCGAAAAAGTTGCGCGGAGGAGTTGTGTTTGTGGACG
AAGTACCGAAAGGTCTTACCGGAAAACTCGACGCAAGAAAAATCAGAGAGATCCTCATAAAGGCCAAGAA
GGGCGGAAAGATCGCCGTGTAATTCTAGAGTCGGGGCGGCCGGCCGCTTCGAGCAGACATGATAAGATAC
ATTGATGAGTTTGGACAAACCACAACTAGAATGCAGTGAAAAAAATGCTTTATTTGTGAAATTTGTGATG
CTATTGCTTTATTTGTAACCATTATAAGCTGCAATAAACAAGTTAACAACAACAATTGCATTCATTTTAT
GTTTCAGGTTCAGGGGGAGGTGTGGGAGGTTTTTTAAAGCAAGTAAAACCTCTACAAATGTGGTAAAATC
GATAAGGATCTGGATCCGTCGACCGATGCCCTTGAGAGCCTTCAACCCAGTCAGCTCCTTCCGGTGGGCG
CGGGGCATGACTATCGTCGCCGCACTTATGACTGTCTTCTTTATCATGCAACTCGTAGGACAGGTGCCGG
CAGCGCTCTTCCGCTTCCTCGCTCACTGACTCGCTGCGCTCGGTCGTTCGGCTGCGGCGAGCGGTATCAG
CTCACTCAAAGGCGGTAATACGGTTATCCACAGAATCAGGGGATAACGCAGGAAAGAACATGTGAGCAAA
AGGCCAGCAAAAGGCCAGGAACCGTAAAAAGGCCGCGTTGCTGGCGTTTTTCCATAGGCTCCGCCCCCCT
GACGAGCATCACAAAAATCGACGCTCAAGTCAGAGGTGGCGAAACCCGACAGGACTATAAAGATACCAGG
CGTTTCCCCCTGGAAGCTCCCTCGTGCGCTCTCCTGTTCCGACCCTGCCGCTTACCGGATACCTGTCCGC
CTTTCTCCCTTCGGGAAGCGTGGCGCTTTCTCATAGCTCACGCTGTAGGTATCTCAGTTCGGTGTAGGTC
GTTCGCTCCAAGCTGGGCTGTGTGCACGAACCCCCCGTTCAGCCCGACCGCTGCGCCTTATCCGGTAACT
ATCGTCTTGAGTCCAACCCGGTAAGACACGACTTATCGCCACTGGCAGCAGCCACTGGTAACAGGATTAG
CAGAGCGAGGTATGTAGGCGGTGCTACAGAGTTCTTGAAGTGGTGGCCTAACTACGGCTACACTAGAAGA
ACAGTATTTGGTATCTGCGCTCTGCTGAAGCCAGTTACCTTCGGAAAAAGAGTTGGTAGCTCTTGATCCG
GCAAACAAACCACCGCTGGTAGCGGTGGTTTTTTTGTTTGCAAGCAGCAGATTACGCGCAGAAAAAAAGG
ATCTCAAGAAGATCCTTTGATCTTTTCTACGGGGTCTGACGCTCAGTGGAACGAAAACTCACGTTAAGGG
ATTTTGGTCATGAGATTATCAAAAAGGATCTTCACCTAGATCCTTTTAAATTAAAAATGAAGTTTTAAAT
CAATCTAAAGTATATATGAGTAAACTTGGTCTGACAGTTACCAATGCTTAATCAGTGAGGCACCTATCTC
AGCGATCTGTCTATTTCGTTCATCCATAGTTGCCTGACTCCCCGTCGTGTAGATAACTACGATACGGGAG
GGCTTACCATCTGGCCCCAGTGCTGCAATGATACCGCGAGACCCACGCTCACCGGCTCCAGATTTATCAG
CAATAAACCAGCCAGCCGGAAGGGCCGAGCGCAGAAGTGGTCCTGCAACTTTATCCGCCTCCATCCAGTC
TATTAATTGTTGCCGGGAAGCTAGAGTAAGTAGTTCGCCAGTTAATAGTTTGCGCAACGTTGTTGCCATT
GCTACAGGCATCGTGGTGTCACGCTCGTCGTTTGGTATGGCTTCATTCAGCTCCGGTTCCCAACGATCAA
GGCGAGTTACATGATCCCCCATGTTGTGCAAAAAAGCGGTTAGCTCCTTCGGTCCTCCGATCGTTGTCAG
AAGTAAGTTGGCCGCAGTGTTATCACTCATGGTTATGGCAGCACTGCATAATTCTCTTACTGTCATGCCA
TCCGTAAGATGCTTTTCTGTGACTGGTGAGTACTCAACCAAGTCATTCTGAGAATAGTGTATGCGGCGAC
CGAGTTGCTCTTGCCCGGCGTCAATACGGGATAATACCGCGCCACATAGCAGAACTTTAAAAGTGCTCAT
CATTGGAAAACGTTCTTCGGGGCGAAAACTCTCAAGGATCTTACCGCTGTTGAGATCCAGTTCGATGTAA
CCCACTCGTGCACCCAACTGATCTTCAGCATCTTTTACTTTCACCAGCGTTTCTGGGTGAGCAAAAACAG
GAAGGCAAAATGCCGCAAAAAAGGGAATAAGGGCGACACGGAAATGTTGAATACTCATACTCTTCCTTTT
TCAATATTATTGAAGCATTTATCAGGGTTATTGTCTCATGAGCGGATACATATTTGAATGTATTTAGAAA
AATAAACAAATAGGGGTTCCGCGCACATTTCCCCGAAAAGTGCCACCTG
[124 nt withheld, positions 7820-7943]
C
[91 nt withheld, positions 7945-8035]
A
[49 nt withheld, positions 8037-8085]
CCTTTGACGTTGGAGTCCACGTTCTTT
[37 nt withheld, positions 8113-8149]
ACCCTATCTCGGTCTATTCTTTTGATTTATAAGGGATTTTGCCGATTTCGGCCTATTGGTTAAAAAATGA
GCTGATTTAACAAAAATTTAACGCGAATTTTAACAAAATATTAACGCTTACAATTTGCCATTCGCCATTC
AGGCTGCGCAACTGTTGGGAAGGGCGATCGGTGCGGGCCTCTTCGCTATTACGCCAGCCCAAGCTACCAT
GATAAGTAAGTAATATTAAGGTACGGGAGGTACTTGGAGCGGCCGCAATAAAATATCTTTATTTTCATTA
CATCTGTGTGTTGGTTTTTTGTGTGAATCGATAGTACTAACATACGCTCTCCATCAAAACAAAACGAAAC
AAAACAAACTAGCAAAATAGGCTGTCCCCAGTGCAAGTGCAGGTGCCAGAACATTTCTCTATCGATA
