>Addgene plasmid #173972 | pGL3-noSV40-mouseEC1.45 | depositor partial sequence | sequence record 337444 | mouse EC1.45
TCCATAACATCCCCCAAATGGCACCAACAACCAAGTGTTCTAATACCCGAGTCTGTGTGGGACATTTCTC
ATTCAAACCACCACAGTAAGTAAATTAAATCATGCGAATGACTTTTGTAAACTACGTTGTGTTGGGTAAC
GTAACTGCAACATAGCCTAGTTTCTATTTCACATCACCAACATGATTCCATCTGATAACGTTCACATAGC
ATGATAGCTTCTCTACTCATTTCAAGGAAGTTCAAAGCATGTTGAATTTAACTCTAGCATGTAAATAGTG
CACTCTTCTGTAATCCTTTAGAATAATACTACAGTGCCATTGTTATTTAATGTTAATTACATCATTTCCT
TCTTTCTGATATCAACTCTACTTAATCCTGTCTTACGCCGCTAGCCAGTGCCTGGAGGTGACTGGCATTG
TGTTTTGCCCAGAAGTTATAGATGCTACTTATGAGAGGGTGAGTGCTTGTCCAAATGAAGTTTGTCACTC
AGAGCTGGAAATTGAAGCATAAAGATCAATACCAAAACCTCCCAGCCACTGCTCCAGAATACAGTGGAGT
TTCTTCTGCTCCCTGTTTTTATTTATGGTGTGTACTCATGGAGAAACAAGCCAGTTCCCCCCCAGGACCC
AGTGAAGAGCATTTACTCAGTATTATTGGAGCAATGGCATCGTTTTTCAGATATATCCAAGTTCTGTTCC
TTGATCTGTGACCATTATATTTACCCAAAATATCCTTCTCATGGAAAACAGTTCTCTGGACTCTGCTTGA
GACTCATAGGCTCAGTCATCTGCTTCACTTTCTCAGAAGAGAAGTCACATAGTTACACTAATTCTTGCTG
CTTCTTGGCACCCCCAAATTCTCTTAGCTAACGAGAGCTTGTCTTGGGACCAGGCTCTTGGGAGCTTTGG
AGACCATTTCATCCACAGAGCTTTGGAATTCCCTCCTCACCCGACATGTGCAGCTTATACATCAAACTTG
TGGTTTGAGACATTTTTTTTTTCAGATGCCTGAAGCATCAACAGCACTCTTACTCTACCAGCATTAACTT
ATTACCATTTCAGTGGCATTTGAAGAAGAAAAGGAGATAAATACATACTTGAAAGTGCTGCTACCAATGT
TTTTTTTCTACACATTTGATTGTATTTGGTGCAATTATCGGCATGTATCTCCACTTGCCAAGTATAAGAG
AGGGTTAGGGGTGTGTGTGTGTGTGTGTGTGTGTCCATCCATCTGTCTGTGTTTGTGTGTGATCAAAGAT
CTTTGGGGGCCATGCCCTCATTATCTTTCAGCCCAGCATCTTTGATTAAGAACAGGTGCAGCCAAGCTCT
GGCCTTGCCTCCCATTTCTGCCGGCATCAAATAAAAAGCAGAAGTATGACTGTTTGTTGGATCTTTCCCT
TACTTTTAATTCTCTGGTGCTGAAGAACATGCCAAGTCATGGGCAAGAATCTAAAATTGTGGCTGACCAA
GGGTCCCACATCCCGGCATGATCCCCACAGCTCTGCAGTTGTAAGATAGGAGGTTTTGATGTGGTTCTGT
TGCACTTCTATCTCCCATGTAATTTCAATTTAATCAGCTTCCGTACATGCTATAAATTATGGCTTCCCCG
ATCTATCCTTTTTATGTGTATGCGGTGATGTAATTTTCTTTTTGAGATTTCTATACTTGGATGACAGCAT
CCTCTTATTTCTTAACCAGATACAAATGCTCCTGAGTCGGTTCTTTGTGTACTCCGAGGACTCTGAGATT
GATTGTGAGTTAAATCATGGACCCCGATGCCCACTTCACACAGGTCAGATCTTTCACATAATTAATAACA
TGCTATCTACTCTATAATTGGGCTCCACAGAAGCATGGTCACTGTGATACTGTTTGACCCTCAATCACAG
CCTAGCTTATAGATAGCTCTATTTTCCCCATGTGCAATGCTTTTGGTGGATTCTGGGATATTATATTGTT
GGAGTTTCGGTGAGCCCAGCTATCTGAGGACACTTTACTTTGACACATGCCACTTTTTAGAGGAGAGCTG
GAAATGTTCGTTAAATGTGAGCCAAATGGTTAGGGCAGAAAAGGCAAAACCAAAGCTAAATCTTTTTTTT
TTTTCTTTTTCTTTTTTAAATTTAACATAAATAGAGTTGATTCTAGGGAGATAAATGTATTTTTAATGAT
GGGAGAATTCTGGGTTCGTACATAAATCAAGGCATCTTGAGTTTAGAGAAACAGAAAATGAGTAATATCA
TATTTAGCTGTCTTCACCAGAGAGTCCTAATTCAAAAGTATGTCAAAAGTGGCCAGGAGTAGCTCTGAGT
GAAAGAATCATGGAAGTGCAACAGACAGAAACCGGAGAATGGGAAATGAGAGTCGAAGAGGTTCCAGAAT
AACGTCGACGGGAGCCAATGCACAGATCTGTGTGCCAGGAAAGATCGGCCCCATGGAGAGAGAACTGGAT
CTGAATAAAGGAGCTATCAGTACCAGGACTTACATAGACAGAGCATTATGAAGGAAGGATACACAACCCT
TCCATGCTCCCTGGGACTGCTTGGCCTTAATAAGCTACAAAGAAAATTACAAAGATGACCAGCCAAAGGA
AAAACTCCTTTGCAGACTGTAGGGGTTATTAATGAAGATTTAATTAAAGATTAGTACTTGAATTGGCTCA
TGGACAGGTAGAAGAATATAGATTTTTTTTTAAACTGGCTTGAACTCAGATGAAATGTGTTCATCTTAAT
TTTGTATGACACTCACTACAAAATCTCCAAACTACTATCGGTAGAAGTTAGGAGAAATTCCCATAAATAA
CATCTTCTCGGGAGATCAGTAGAGAATTTTCATTGGAAAGTGAGGAACAAACCAACAAACAGACATGAAC
TTTCCTCGATTGTATTGCATTTTAAAAGAAAGGATTCCAGGAAACCTTCAGGAGACACCGCATGCCTTCT
GGGGCCAGGCAGCTGGGAGAGAGAGAGGGAAGAGATTAACGTAGAACAGGTCGGGGACCATCCCAAGCCT
ATCCTTCAGGCCCTCGATTGAAGGAATTAAGTTTTATTTTATTAACTTCGTTCTTGCCCTCCCAGAGTTG
AGGGTGCTCACTCCAGGGCTCCCGTAGAACCGCCCCAGGGAACCTCAGTGCAAAAGGTTTGCACTCACAG
CTGGCTGTGATTACTAGGACTGGGAGAGATCACGGCTTGATTGGCTTTCAACTGCTCTTGGTTTGCTTCA
GTTCCTGCAGGACAATTAATCCACAGGTTCGAGTAAATGTTGGATCTTAATGGATACCAGACACATCAGG
CTCAACCAGACCACCAAGGCTTTGCGGCCCCTTTCCTCACATTTAATTGTACAAATGAACTTATTCCTCC
TCACCCAATGGCCAGAATAACACTGCTTCGCGGGTTTTCTTCATGACGTTCATTCTGTCCTTACTTTGTC
CTTACTTCTGTTCCATCTGAGTGTCGTCCTCTTCCGGGTAGTCTGCCGGCCTCCTTGATCGTGTCTTGAG
AGGTCGGAAGTTAATCGTTTGCACTCAGGGGGATGTGTTGGATGAAGGACAACACATCCTGCACTCCTTG
TGCTT
